Addgene plasmid #80248: non-targeting control gRNA (BRDN0001149198)
Purpose: 3rd generation lentiviral gRNA plasmid, non-targeting control gRNA
Depositing lab: John Doench & David Root. Depositing organization: Broad Institute. Publication: Optimized sgRNA design to maximize activity and minimize off-target effects of CRISPR-Cas9. Doench JG, Fusi N, Sullender M, Hegde M, Vaimberg EW, Donovan KF, Smith I, Tothova Z, Wilen C, Orchard R, Virgin HW, Listgarten J, Root DE. Nat Biotechnol. 2016 Jan 18. doi: 10.1038/nbt.3437. PubMed 26780180.
Backbone
  Vector backbone: lentiGuide-Puro
  Backbone manufacturer: Zhang Lab (Addgene plasmid # 52963)
  Vector type: Mammalian Expression, Lentiviral, CRISPR
  Selectable markers: Puromycin
Growth in bacteria
  Bacterial resistance: Ampicillin, 100 μg/mL
  Growth temperature: 37°C
  Growth strain: DH5alpha
  Copy number: High Copy
Gene/Insert
  Gene/Insert name: Non-targeting control gRNA
  gRNA/shRNA sequence: GTATTACTGATATTGGTGGG
  Species: H. sapiens (human)
  Promoter: hU6
  Cloning method: Unknown
  Sequencing primers: 5′ U6-F; 3′ pS2-R
Terms and licenses: Academic/Nonprofit Terms; Industry Terms: Not Available to Industry
How to cite: non-targeting control gRNA (BRDN0001149198) was a gift from John Doench & David Root (Addgene plasmid # 80248 ; http://n2t.net/addgene:80248 ; RRID:Addgene_80248)
