[The description below was written by a language model from this plasmid's Addgene catalogue record and pLannotate feature annotations shown in this document.]
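Description:
Non-targeting control gRNA (BRDN0001149198) is a third-generation lentiviral guide RNA plasmid built on the lentiGuide-Puro backbone, intended for mammalian cells as a negative control in CRISPR-Cas9 experiments. It is an 8,323 nt plasmid maintained in E. coli at high copy through a ColE1/pUC-type origin with ampicillin selection (AmpR), and it also carries an f1 origin and an SV40 origin, along with remnants of lac and T7/T3 cloning-vector sequence.

The lentiviral cassette begins with an RSV promoter fused to a truncated HIV-1 5' LTR, which drives Tat-independent production of the viral genomic RNA in packaging cells. It is followed by the Ψ packaging signal with a gag fragment, the RRE for Rev-dependent nuclear export, and a cPPT/CTS element that aids nuclear import of the provirus. It ends in a ΔU3 self-inactivating 3' LTR, so the integrated provirus lacks LTR promoter activity.

Within this frame, a human U6 RNA polymerase III promoter transcribes a 20-nt spacer joined to the Streptococcus pyogenes gRNA scaffold. The spacer is catalogued as non-targeting for human. Downstream, the EF-1α core promoter with its intron A drives the puromycin N-acetyltransferase gene, followed by a WPRE to enhance transcript expression, allowing puromycin selection of transduced cells.

The plasmid encodes no Cas9, so the nuclease must be supplied separately, for example from a Cas9-expressing cell line. The construct serves as a baseline control alongside gene-targeting guides, accounting for the effects of transduction, selection and Cas9/gRNA expression without directed cleavage of the genome.
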