Features (pLannotate 1.2.2; 29 found; start..end, strand, type, name):
     14..80      +  CDS            small t antigen (fragment): SV40 (simian virus 40) small t antigen
    106..317     +  promoter       EF-1α core promoter: core promoter for human elongation factor EF-1α
    318..1256    +  intron         EF-1α intron A: intron upstream of the start codon of human EF-1α
   1278..1877    +  CDS            PuroR (fragment): puromycin N-acetyltransferase; pac from Streptomyces; confers resistance to puromycin
   1893..2481    +  misc_feature   WPRE: woodchuck hepatitis virus posttranscriptional regulatory element
   2532..2551    +  misc_feature   cPPT/CTS (fragment): central polypurine tract and central termination sequence of HIV-1
   2553..2786    +  LTR            3' LTR (ΔU3): self-inactivating 3' long terminal repeat (LTR) from HIV-1
   2864..2985    +  polyA_signal   SV40 poly(A) signal: SV40 polyadenylation signal
   3025..3160    +  rep_origin     SV40 ori: SV40 origin of replication
   3181..3199    -  promoter       T7 promoter: promoter for bacteriophage T7 RNA polymerase
   3207..3362    +  CDS            lacZα (fragment): LacZα fragment of β-galactosidase; lacZ fragment
   3367..3795    +  rep_origin     f1 ori (sequence partly withheld): f1 bacteriophage origin of replication; arrow indicates direction of (+) strand synthesis
   3848..3952    +  promoter       AmpR promoter: bla
   3953..4813    +  CDS            AmpR: β-lactamase; bla; confers resistance to ampicillin, carbenicillin, and related antibiotics
   4984..5572    +  rep_origin     ori: high-copy-number ColE1/pMB1/pBR322/pUC origin of replication
   5755..5847    +  CDS            lacI (fragment): lac repressor; lacI; The lac repressor binds to the lac operator to inhibit transcription in E. coli. This inhibition can be relieved by adding lactose or isopropyl-β-D-thiogalactopyranoside (IPTG).
   5860..5881    +  protein_bind   CAP binding site: CAP binding activates transcription in the presence of cAMP. E. coli catabolite activator protein
   5896..5926    +  promoter       lac promoter: promoter for the E. coli lac operon
   5934..5950    +  protein_bind   lac operator: The lac repressor binds to the lac operator to inhibit transcription in E. coli. This inhibition can be relieved by adding lactose or isopropyl-β-D-thiogalactopyranoside (IPTG). lac repressor encoded by lacI
   5995..6013    +  promoter       T3 promoter: promoter for bacteriophage T3 RNA polymerase
   6041..6267    +  promoter       RSV promoter: Rous sarcoma virus enhancer/promoter
   6268..6448    +  LTR            5' LTR (truncated): truncated 5' long terminal repeat (LTR) from HIV-1
   6495..6620    +  misc_feature   HIV-1 Ψ: packaging signal of human immunodeficiency virus type 1
   6604..6967    +  CDS            HIV-1 gag (fragment): gag protein from human immunodeficiency virus 1; gag
   7113..7346    +  misc_feature   RRE: The Rev response element (RRE) of HIV-1 allows for Rev-dependent mRNA export from the nucleus to the cytoplasm.
   7723..7749    +  CDS            Rev (fragment): human immunodeficiency virus 1 (HIV-1) Rev protein; rev; enhances nuclear export of unspliced and incompletely spliced viral mRNAs
   7753..7993    +  promoter       U6 promoter: RNA polymerase III promoter for human U6 snRNA
   8023..8098    +  misc_RNA       gRNA scaffold: guide RNA scaffold for the Streptococcus pyogenes CRISPR/Cas9 system
   8154..8271    +  misc_feature   cPPT/CTS: central polypurine tract and central termination sequence of HIV-1
>Addgene plasmid #80248 | non-targeting control gRNA (BRDN0001149198) | depositor full sequence | sequence record 150974 | Full Sequence
CCCGGGTGCAAAGATGGATAAAGTTTTAAACAGAGAGGAATCTTTGCAGCTAATGGACCTTCTAGGTCTT
GAAAGGAGTGGGAATTGGCTCCGGTGCCCGTCAGTGGGCAGAGCGCACATCGCCCACAGTCCCCGAGAAG
TTGGGGGGAGGGGTCGGCAATTGATCCGGTGCCTAGAGAAGGTGGCGCGGGGTAAACTGGGAAAGTGATG
TCGTGTACTGGCTCCGCCTTTTTCCCGAGGGTGGGGGAGAACCGTATATAAGTGCAGTAGTCGCCGTGAA
CGTTCTTTTTCGCAACGGGTTTGCCGCCAGAACACAGGTAAGTGCCGTGTGTGGTTCCCGCGGGCCTGGC
CTCTTTACGGGTTATGGCCCTTGCGTGCCTTGAATTACTTCCACCTGGCTGCAGTACGTGATTCTTGATC
CCGAGCTTCGGGTTGGAAGTGGGTGGGAGAGTTCGAGGCCTTGCGCTTAAGGAGCCCCTTCGCCTCGTGC
TTGAGTTGAGGCCTGGCCTGGGCGCTGGGGCCGCCGCGTGCGAATCTGGTGGCACCTTCGCGCCTGTCTC
GCTGCTTTCGATAAGTCTCTAGCCATTTAAAATTTTTGATGACCTGCTGCGACGCTTTTTTTCTGGCAAG
ATAGTCTTGTAAATGCGGGCCAAGATCTGCACACTGGTATTTCGGTTTTTGGGGCCGCGGGCGGCGACGG
GGCCCGTGCGTCCCAGCGCACATGTTCGGCGAGGCGGGGCCTGCGAGCGCGGCCACCGAGAATCGGACGG
GGGTAGTCTCAAGCTGGCCGGCCTGCTCTGGTGCCTGGCCTCGCGCCGCCGTGTATCGCCCCGCCCTGGG
CGGCAAGGCTGGCCCGGTCGGCACCAGTTGCGTGAGCGGAAAGATGGCCGCTTCCCGGCCCTGCTGCAGG
GAGCTCAAAATGGAGGACGCGGCGCTCGGGAGAGCGGGCGGGTGAGTCACCCACACAAAGGAAAAGGGCC
TTTCCGTCCTCAGCCGTCGCTTCATGTGACTCCACGGAGTACCGGGCGCCGTCCAGGCACCTCGATTAGT
TCTCGAGCTTTTGGAGTACGTCGTCTTTAGGTTGGGGGGAGGGGTTTTATGCGATGGAGTTTCCCCACAC
TGAGTGGGTGGAGACTGAAGTTAGGCCAGCTTGGCACTTGATGTAATTCTCCTTGGAATTTGCCCTTTTT
GAGTTTGGATCTTGGTTCATTCTCAAGCCTCAGACAGTGGTTCAAAGTTTTTTTCTTCCATTTCAGGTGT
CGTGACGTACGGCCACCATGACCGAGTACAAGCCCACGGTGCGCCTCGCCACCCGCGACGACGTCCCCAG
GGCCGTACGCACCCTCGCCGCCGCGTTCGCCGACTACCCCGCCACGCGCCACACCGTCGATCCGGACCGC
CACATCGAGCGGGTCACCGAGCTGCAAGAACTCTTCCTCACGCGCGTCGGGCTCGACATCGGCAAGGTGT
GGGTCGCGGACGACGGCGCCGCCGTGGCGGTCTGGACCACGCCGGAGAGCGTCGAAGCGGGGGCGGTGTT
CGCCGAGATCGGCCCGCGCATGGCCGAGTTGAGCGGTTCCCGGCTGGCCGCGCAGCAACAGATGGAAGGC
CTCCTGGCGCCGCACCGGCCCAAGGAGCCCGCGTGGTTCCTGGCCACCGTCGGAGTCTCGCCCGACCACC
AGGGCAAGGGTCTGGGCAGCGCCGTCGTGCTCCCCGGAGTGGAGGCGGCCGAGCGCGCCGGGGTGCCCGC
CTTCCTGGAGACCTCCGCGCCCCGCAACCTCCCCTTCTACGAGCGGCTCGGCTTCACCGTCACCGCCGAC
GTCGAGGTGCCCGAAGGACCGCGCACCTGGTGCATGACCCGCAAGCCCGGTGCCTGAACGCGTTAAGTCG
ACAATCAACCTCTGGATTACAAAATTTGTGAAAGATTGACTGGTATTCTTAACTATGTTGCTCCTTTTAC
GCTATGTGGATACGCTGCTTTAATGCCTTTGTATCATGCTATTGCTTCCCGTATGGCTTTCATTTTCTCC
TCCTTGTATAAATCCTGGTTGCTGTCTCTTTATGAGGAGTTGTGGCCCGTTGTCAGGCAACGTGGCGTGG
TGTGCACTGTGTTTGCTGACGCAACCCCCACTGGTTGGGGCATTGCCACCACCTGTCAGCTCCTTTCCGG
GACTTTCGCTTTCCCCCTCCCTATTGCCACGGCGGAACTCATCGCCGCCTGCCTTGCCCGCTGCTGGACA
GGGGCTCGGCTGTTGGGCACTGACAATTCCGTGGTGTTGTCGGGGAAATCATCGTCCTTTCCTTGGCTGC
TCGCCTGTGTTGCCACCTGGATTCTGCGCGGGACGTCCTTCTGCTACGTCCCTTCGGCCCTCAATCCAGC
GGACCTTCCTTCCCGCGGCCTGCTGCCGGCTCTGCGGCCTCTTCCGCGTCTTCGCCTTCGCCCTCAGACG
AGTCGGATCTCCCTTTGGGCCGCCTCCCCGCGTCGACTTTAAGACCAATGACTTACAAGGCAGCTGTAGA
TCTTAGCCACTTTTTAAAAGAAAAGGGGGGACTGGAAGGGCTAATTCACTCCCAACGAAGACAAGATCTG
CTTTTTGCTTGTACTGGGTCTCTCTGGTTAGACCAGATCTGAGCCTGGGAGCTCTCTGGCTAACTAGGGA
ACCCACTGCTTAAGCCTCAATAAAGCTTGCCTTGAGTGCTTCAAGTAGTGTGTGCCCGTCTGTTGTGTGA
CTCTGGTAACTAGAGATCCCTCAGACCCTTTTAGTCAGTGTGGAAAATCTCTAGCAGTACGTATAGTAGT
TCATGTCATCTTATTATTCAGTATTTATAACTTGCAAAGAAATGAATATCAGAGAGTGAGAGGAACTTGT
TTATTGCAGCTTATAATGGTTACAAATAAAGCAATAGCATCACAAATTTCACAAATAAAGCATTTTTTTC
ACTGCATTCTAGTTGTGGTTTGTCCAAACTCATCAATGTATCTTATCATGTCTGGCTCTAGCTATCCCGC
CCCTAACTCCGCCCATCCCGCCCCTAACTCCGCCCAGTTCCGCCCATTCTCCGCCCCATGGCTGACTAAT
TTTTTTTATTTATGCAGAGGCCGAGGCCGCCTCGGCCTCTGAGCTATTCCAGAAGTAGTGAGGAGGCTTT
TTTGGAGGCCTAGGGACGTACCCAATTCGCCCTATAGTGAGTCGTATTACGCGCGCTCACTGGCCGTCGT
TTTACAACGTCGTGACTGGGAAAACCCTGGCGTTACCCAACTTAATCGCCTTGCAGCACATCCCCCTTTC
GCCAGCTGGCGTAATAGCGAAGAGGCCCGCACCGATCGCCCTTCCCAACAGTTGCGCAGCCTGAATGGCG
AATGGG
[124 nt withheld, positions 3367-3490]
C
[91 nt withheld, positions 3492-3582]
A
[49 nt withheld, positions 3584-3632]
CCTTTGACGTTGGAGTCCACGTTCTTT
[37 nt withheld, positions 3660-3696]
ACCCTATCTCGGTCTATTCTTTTGATTTATAAGGGATTTTGCCGATTTCGGCCTATTGGTTAAAAAATGA
GCTGATTTAACAAAAATTTAACGCGAATTTTAACAAAATATTAACGCTTACAATTTAGGTGGCACTTTTC
GGGGAAATGTGCGCGGAACCCCTATTTGTTTATTTTTCTAAATACATTCAAATATGTATCCGCTCATGAG
ACAATAACCCTGATAAATGCTTCAATAATATTGAAAAAGGAAGAGTATGAGTATTCAACATTTCCGTGTC
GCCCTTATTCCCTTTTTTGCGGCATTTTGCCTTCCTGTTTTTGCTCACCCAGAAACGCTGGTGAAAGTAA
AAGATGCTGAAGATCAGTTGGGTGCACGAGTGGGTTACATCGAACTGGATCTCAACAGCGGTAAGATCCT
TGAGAGTTTTCGCCCCGAAGAACGTTTTCCAATGATGAGCACTTTTAAAGTTCTGCTATGTGGCGCGGTA
TTATCCCGTATTGACGCCGGGCAAGAGCAACTCGGTCGCCGCATACACTATTCTCAGAATGACTTGGTTG
AGTACTCACCAGTCACAGAAAAGCATCTTACGGATGGCATGACAGTAAGAGAATTATGCAGTGCTGCCAT
AACCATGAGTGATAACACTGCGGCCAACTTACTTCTGACAACGATCGGAGGACCGAAGGAGCTAACCGCT
TTTTTGCACAACATGGGGGATCATGTAACTCGCCTTGATCGTTGGGAACCGGAGCTGAATGAAGCCATAC
CAAACGACGAGCGTGACACCACGATGCCTGTAGCAATGGCAACAACGTTGCGCAAACTATTAACTGGCGA
ACTACTTACTCTAGCTTCCCGGCAACAATTAATAGACTGGATGGAGGCGGATAAAGTTGCAGGACCACTT
CTGCGCTCGGCCCTTCCGGCTGGCTGGTTTATTGCTGATAAATCTGGAGCCGGTGAGCGTGGGTCTCGCG
GTATCATTGCAGCACTGGGGCCAGATGGTAAGCCCTCCCGTATCGTAGTTATCTACACGACGGGGAGTCA
GGCAACTATGGATGAACGAAATAGACAGATCGCTGAGATAGGTGCCTCACTGATTAAGCATTGGTAACTG
TCAGACCAAGTTTACTCATATATACTTTAGATTGATTTAAAACTTCATTTTTAATTTAAAAGGATCTAGG
TGAAGATCCTTTTTGATAATCTCATGACCAAAATCCCTTAACGTGAGTTTTCGTTCCACTGAGCGTCAGA
CCCCGTAGAAAAGATCAAAGGATCTTCTTGAGATCCTTTTTTTCTGCGCGTAATCTGCTGCTTGCAAACA
AAAAAACCACCGCTACCAGCGGTGGTTTGTTTGCCGGATCAAGAGCTACCAACTCTTTTTCCGAAGGTAA
CTGGCTTCAGCAGAGCGCAGATACCAAATACTGTTCTTCTAGTGTAGCCGTAGTTAGGCCACCACTTCAA
GAACTCTGTAGCACCGCCTACATACCTCGCTCTGCTAATCCTGTTACCAGTGGCTGCTGCCAGTGGCGAT
AAGTCGTGTCTTACCGGGTTGGACTCAAGACGATAGTTACCGGATAAGGCGCAGCGGTCGGGCTGAACGG
GGGGTTCGTGCACACAGCCCAGCTTGGAGCGAACGACCTACACCGAACTGAGATACCTACAGCGTGAGCT
ATGAGAAAGCGCCACGCTTCCCGAAGGGAGAAAGGCGGACAGGTATCCGGTAAGCGGCAGGGTCGGAACA
GGAGAGCGCACGAGGGAGCTTCCAGGGGGAAACGCCTGGTATCTTTATAGTCCTGTCGGGTTTCGCCACC
TCTGACTTGAGCGTCGATTTTTGTGATGCTCGTCAGGGGGGCGGAGCCTATGGAAAAACGCCAGCAACGC
GGCCTTTTTACGGTTCCTGGCCTTTTGCTGGCCTTTTGCTCACATGTTCTTTCCTGCGTTATCCCCTGAT
TCTGTGGATAACCGTATTACCGCCTTTGAGTGAGCTGATACCGCTCGCCGCAGCCGAACGACCGAGCGCA
GCGAGTCAGTGAGCGAGGAAGCGGAAGAGCGCCCAATACGCAAACCGCCTCTCCCCGCGCGTTGGCCGAT
TCATTAATGCAGCTGGCACGACAGGTTTCCCGACTGGAAAGCGGGCAGTGAGCGCAACGCAATTAATGTG
AGTTAGCTCACTCATTAGGCACCCCAGGCTTTACACTTTATGCTTCCGGCTCGTATGTTGTGTGGAATTG
TGAGCGGATAACAATTTCACACAGGAAACAGCTATGACCATGATTACGCCAAGCGCGCAATTAACCCTCA
CTAAAGGGAACAAAAGCTGGAGCTGCAAGCTTAATGTAGTCTTATGCAATACTCTTGTAGTCTTGCAACA
TGGTAACGATGAGTTAGCAACATGCCTTACAAGGAGAGAAAAAGCACCGTGCATGCCGATTGGTGGAAGT
AAGGTGGTACGATCGTGCCTTATTAGGAAGGCAACAGACGGGTCTGACATGGATTGGACGAACCACTGAA
TTGCCGCATTGCAGAGATATTGTATTTAAGTGCCTAGCTCGATACATAAACGGGTCTCTCTGGTTAGACC
AGATCTGAGCCTGGGAGCTCTCTGGCTAACTAGGGAACCCACTGCTTAAGCCTCAATAAAGCTTGCCTTG
AGTGCTTCAAGTAGTGTGTGCCCGTCTGTTGTGTGACTCTGGTAACTAGAGATCCCTCAGACCCTTTTAG
TCAGTGTGGAAAATCTCTAGCAGTGGCGCCCGAACAGGGACTTGAAAGCGAAAGGGAAACCAGAGGAGCT
CTCTCGACGCAGGACTCGGCTTGCTGAAGCGCGCACGGCAAGAGGCGAGGGGCGGCGACTGGTGAGTACG
CCAAAAATTTTGACTAGCGGAGGCTAGAAGGAGAGAGATGGGTGCGAGAGCGTCAGTATTAAGCGGGGGA
GAATTAGATCGCGATGGGAAAAAATTCGGTTAAGGCCAGGGGGAAAGAAAAAATATAAATTAAAACATAT
AGTATGGGCAAGCAGGGAGCTAGAACGATTCGCAGTTAATCCTGGCCTGTTAGAAACATCAGAAGGCTGT
AGACAAATACTGGGACAGCTACAACCATCCCTTCAGACAGGATCAGAAGAACTTAGATCATTATATAATA
CAGTAGCAACCCTCTATTGTGTGCATCAAAGGATAGAGATAAAAGACACCAAGGAAGCTTTAGACAAGAT
AGAGGAAGAGCAAAACAAAAGTAAGACCACCGCACAGCAAGCGGCCGCTGATCTTCAGACCTGGAGGAGG
AGATATGAGGGACAATTGGAGAAGTGAATTATATAAATATAAAGTAGTAAAAATTGAACCATTAGGAGTA
GCACCCACCAAGGCAAAGAGAAGAGTGGTGCAGAGAGAAAAAAGAGCAGTGGGAATAGGAGCTTTGTTCC
TTGGGTTCTTGGGAGCAGCAGGAAGCACTATGGGCGCAGCGTCAATGACGCTGACGGTACAGGCCAGACA
ATTATTGTCTGGTATAGTGCAGCAGCAGAACAATTTGCTGAGGGCTATTGAGGCGCAACAGCATCTGTTG
CAACTCACAGTCTGGGGCATCAAGCAGCTCCAGGCAAGAATCCTGGCTGTGGAAAGATACCTAAAGGATC
AACAGCTCCTGGGGATTTGGGGTTGCTCTGGAAAACTCATTTGCACCACTGCTGTGCCTTGGAATGCTAG
TTGGAGTAATAAATCTCTGGAACAGATTTGGAATCACACGACCTGGATGGAGTGGGACAGAGAAATTAAC
AATTACACAAGCTTAATACACTCCTTAATTGAAGAATCGCAAAACCAGCAAGAAAAGAATGAACAAGAAT
TATTGGAATTAGATAAATGGGCAAGTTTGTGGAATTGGTTTAACATAACAAATTGGCTGTGGTATATAAA
ATTATTCATAATGATAGTAGGAGGCTTGGTAGGTTTAAGAATAGTTTTTGCTGTACTTTCTATAGTGAAT
AGAGTTAGGCAGGGATATTCACCATTATCGTTTCAGACCCACCTCCCAACCCCGAGGGGACCCAGAGAGG
GCCTATTTCCCATGATTCCTTCATATTTGCATATACGATACAAGGCTGTTAGAGAGATAATTAGAATTAA
TTTGACTGTAAACACAAAGATATTAGTACAAAATACGTGACGTAGAAAGTAATAATTTCTTGGGTAGTTT
GCAGTTTTAAAATTATGTTTTAAAATGGACTATCATATGCTTACCGTAACTTGAAAGTATTTCGATTTCT
TGGCTTTATATATCTTGTGGAAAGGACGAAACACCGGTATTACTGATATTGGTGGGGTTTTAGAGCTAGA
AATAGCAAGTTAAAATAAGGCTAGTCCGTTATCAACTTGAAAAAGTGGCACCGAGTCGGTGCTTTTTTAA
GCTTGGCGTAACTAGATCTTGAGACAAATGGCAGTATTCATCCACAATTTTAAAAGAAAAGGGGGGATTG
GGGGGTACAGTGCAGGGGAAAGAATAGTAGACATAATAGCAACAGACATACAAACTAAAGAATTACAAAA
ACAAATTACAAAAATTCAAAATTTTCGGGTTTATTACAGGGACAGCAGAGATCCACTTTGGCGCCGGCTC
GAGGGGG
