>Addgene plasmid #80248 | non-targeting control gRNA (BRDN0001149198) | depositor partial sequence | sequence record 150975 | Target Sequence
GTATTACTGATATTGGTGGG
