>Addgene plasmid #80248 | non-targeting control gRNA (BRDN0001149198) | addgene partial sequence | sequence record 189152 | hU6-F
TAGAAAGTAATAATTTCTTGGGTAGTTTGCAGTTTTAAAATTATGTTTTAAAATGGACTATCATATGCTT
ACCGTAACTTGAAAGTATTTCGATTTCTTGGCTTTATATATCTTGTGGAAAGGACGAAACACCGGTATTA
CTGATATTGGTGGGGTTTTAGAGCTAGAAATAGCAAGTTAAAATAAGGCTAGTCCGTTATCAACTTGAAA
AAGTGGCACCGAGTCGGTGCTTTTTTAAGCTTGGCGTAACTAGATCTTGAGACAAATGGCAGTATTCATC
CACAATTTTAAAAGAAAAGGGGGGATTGGGGGGTACAGTGCAGGGGAAAGAATAGTAGACATAATAGCAA
CAGACATACAAACTAAAGAATTACAAAAACAAATTACAAAAATTCAAAATTTTCGGGTTTATTACAGGGA
CAGCAGAGATCCACTTTGGCGCCGGCTCGAGGGGGCCCGGGTGCAAAGATGGATAAAGTTTTAAACAGAG
AGGAATCTTTGCAGCTAATGGACCTTCTAGGTCTTGAAAGGAGTGGGAATTGGCTCCGGTGCCCGTCAGT
GGGCAGAGCG
